>Addgene plasmid #63243 | pFusX1-25 | depositor partial sequence | sequence record 105004 | pFusX1_CGA
AGTCTTAAGCGTCTCCCCCTGAACCTGACCCCGGACCAAGTGGTGGCTATCGCCAGCCACGATGGCGGCA
AGCAAGCGCTCGAAACGGTGCAGCGGCTGTTGCCGGTGCTGTGCCAGGACCATGGCCTGACCCCGGACCA
AGTGGTGGCTATCGCCAGCAACAATGGCGGCAAGCAAGCGCTCGAAACGGTGCAGCGGCTGTTGCCGGTG
CTGTGCCAGGACCATGGCCTGACCCCGGACCAAGTGGTGGCTATCGCCAGCAACATTGGCGGCAAGCAAG
CGCTCGAAACGGTGCAGCGGCTGTTGCCGGTGCTGTGCCAGGACCATGGCCTGACGAGACGTC
