>Addgene plasmid #63243 | pFusX1-25 | depositor partial sequence | sequence record 105005 | FusX1
CGTCTCCCCCTGACCCCGGACCAAGTGGTGGCTATCGAGACCGGCGCCGCTACGGGCGCGTCCCATTCGC
CATTCAGGCTGCGCAACTGTTGGGAAGGGCGATCGGTGCGGGCTCTTCGCTATTACGCCAGCTGGCGAAA
GGGGGATGTGCTGCAAGGCGATTAAGTTGGGAACGCCAGGGTTTTCCCAGTCACGACGTTGTAAAACGAC
GGCCAGTGAGCGCGCGTAATCGACTCACTATAGGGCGAATTGGGTACCGGGCCCCCCCTCGAGGTCCTCC
AGCTTTTGTTCCCTTTAGTGAGGGTTAATTGCGCGCTTGGCGTAATCATGGTCATAGCTGTTTCCTGTGT
GAAATTGTTATCCGCTCACAATTCCACACAACATACGAGCCGGAAGCATAAAGTGTAAAGCCTGGGGTGC
CTAATGAGTGAGCTAACTCACATTAATTGCGTTGCGCTCACTGCCCGCTTTCCACCGGTGGTCTCTGGCG
GCAAGCAAGCGCTCGAAACGGTGCAGCGGCTGTTGCCGGTGCTGTGCCAGGACCATGGCCTGACGAGACG
TCTAGACCAGCCAGGACAGAAATGCCTCGACTTCGCTGCTACCCAAGGTTGCCGGGTGACGCACACCGTG
GAAACGGATGAAGGCACGAACCCAGTGGACATAAGCCTGTTCGGTTCGTAAGCTGTAATGCAAGTAGCGT
ATGCGCTCACGCAACTGGTCCAGAACCTTGACCGAACGCAGCGGTGGTAACGGCGCAGTGGCGGTTTTCA
TGGCTTGTTATGACTGTTTTTTTGGGGTACAGTCTATGCCTCGGGCATCCAAGCAGCAAGCGCGTTACGC
CGTGGGTCGATGTTTGATGTTATGGAGCAGCAACGATGTTACGCAGCAGGGCAGTCGCCCTAAAACAAAG
TTAAACATTATGAGGGAAGCGGTGATCGCCGAAGTATCGACTCAACTATCAGAGGTAGTTGGCGTCATCG
AGCGCCATCTCGAACCGACGTTGCTGGCCGTACATTTGTACGGCTCCGCAGTGGATGGCGGCCTGAAGCC
ACACAGTGATATTGATTTGCTGGTTACGGTGACCGTAAGGCTTGATGAAACAACGCGGCGAGCTTTGATC
AACGACCTTTTGGAAACTTCGGCTTCCCCTGGAGAGAGCGAGATTCTCCGCGCTGTAGAAGTCACCATTG
TTGTGCACGACGACATCATTCCGTGGCGTTATCCAGCTAAGCGCGAACTGCAATTTGGAGAATGGCAGCG
CAATGACATTCTTGCAGGTATCTTCGAGCCAGCCACGATCGACATTGATCTGGCTATCTTGCTGACAAAA
GCAAGAGAACATAGCGTTGCCTTGGTAGGTCCAGCGGCGGAGGAACTCTTTGATCCGGTTCCTGAACAGG
ATCTATTTGAGGCGCTAAATGAAACCTTAACGCTATGGAACTCGCCGCCCGACTGGGCTGGCGATGAGCG
AAATGTAGTGCTTACGTTGTCCCGCATTTGGTACAGCGCAGTAACCGGCAAAATCGCGCCGAAGGATGTC
GCTGCCGACTGGGCAATGGAGCGCCTGCCGGCCCAGTATCAGCCCGTCATACTTGAAGCTAGACAGGCTT
ATCTTGGACAAGAAGAAGATCGCTTGGCCTCGCGCGCAGATCAGTTGGAAGAATTTGTCCACTACGTGAA
AGGCGAGATCACCAAGGTAGTCGGCAAATAACCCTCGAGCCACCCATGACCAAAATCCCTTAACGTGAGT
TACGCGTCGTTCCACTGAGCGTCAGACCCCGTAGAAAAGATCAAAGGATCTTCTTGAGATCCTTTTTTTC
TGCGCGTAATCTGCTGCTTGCAAACAAAAAAACCACCGCTACCAGCGGTGGTTTGTTTGCCGGATCAAGA
GCTACCAACTCTTTTTCCGAAGGTAACTGGCTTCAGCAGAGCGCAGATACCAAATACTGTCCTTCTAGTG
TAGCCGTAGTTAGGCCACCACTTCAAGAACTCTGTAGCACCGCCTACATACCTCGCTCTGCTAATCCTGT
TACCAGTGGCTGCTGCCAGTGGCGATAAGTCGTGTCTTACCGGGTTGGACTCAAGACGATAGTTACCGGA
TAAGGCGCAGCGGTCGGGCTGAACGGGGGGTTCGTGCACACAGCCCAGCTTGGAGCGAACGACCTACACC
GAACTGAGATACCTACAGCGTGAGCATTGAGAAAGCGCCACGCTTCCCGAAGGGAGAAAGGCGGACAGGT
ATCCGGTAAGCGGCAGGGTCGGAACAGGAGAGCGCACGAGGGAGCTTCCAGGGGGAAACGCCTGGTATCT
TTATAGTCCTGTCGGGTTTCGCCACCTCTGACTTGAGCGTCGATTTTTGTGATGCTCGTCAGGGGGGCGG
AGCCTATGGAAAAACGCCAGCAACGCGGCCTTTTTACGGTTCCTGGCCTTTTGCTGGCCTTTTGCTCACA
TGTTCTTTCCTGCGTTATCCCCTGATTCTGTGGATAACCGTATTACCGCCTTTGAGTGAGCTGATACCGC
TCGCCGCAGCCGAACGACCGAGCGCAGCGAGTCAGTGAGCGAGGAAGCGGAAGAGCGCCCAATACGCAAA
CCGCCTCTCCCCGCGCGTTGGCCGATTCATTAATGCAGCTGGCACGACAGGTTTCCCGACTGGAAAGCGG
GCAGTGAGCGCAACGCAATTAATACGCGTACCGCTAGCCAGGAAGAGTTTGTAGAAACGCAAAAAGGCCA
TCCGTCAGGATGGCCTTCTGCTTAGTTTGATGCCTGGCAGTTTATGGCGGGCGTCCTGCCCGCCACCCTC
CGGGCCGTTGCTTCACAACGTTCAAATCCGCTCCCGGCGGATTTGTCCTACTCAGGAGAGCGTTCACCGA
CAAACAACAGATAAAACGAAAGGCCCAGTCTTCCGACTGAGCCTTTCGTTTTATTTGATGCCTGGCAGTT
CCCTACTCTCGCGTTAACGCTAGCATGGATGTTTTCCCAGTCACGACGTTGTAAAACGACGGCCAGTCTT
AAG
