>Addgene plasmid #63243 | pFusX1-25 | addgene partial sequence | sequence record 111092 | pCR8_R1 5'-cgaaccgaacaggcttatgt-3'
CGTCACCCGGCAACCTTGGGTAGCAGCGAAGTCGAGGCATTTCTGTCCTGGCTGGTCTAGACGTCTCGTC
AGGCCATGGTCCTGGCACAGCACCGGCAACAGCCGCTGCACCGTTTCGAGCGCTTGCTTGCCGCCAATGT
TGCTGGCGATAGCCACCACTTGGTCCGGGGTCAGGCCATGGTCCTGGCACAGCACCGGCAACAGCCGCTG
CACCGTTTCGAGCGCTTGCTTGCCGCCATTGTTGCTGGCGATAGCCACCACTTGGTCCGGGGTCAGGCCA
TGGTCCTGGCACAGCACCGGCAACAGCCGCTGCACCGTTTCGAGCGCTTGCTTGCCGCCATCGTGGCTGG
CGATAGCCACCACTTGGTCCGGGGTCAGGTTCAGGGGGAGACGCTTAAGACTGGCCGTCGTTTTACAACG
TCGTGACTGGGAAAACATCCATGCTAGCGTTAACGCGAGAGTAGGGAACTGCCAGGCATCAAATAAAACG
AAAGGCTCAGTCGGAAGACTGGGCCTTTCGTTTTATCTGTTGTTTGTCGGTGAACGCTCTCCTGAGTAGG
ACAAATCCGCCGGGAGCGGATTTGAACGTTGTGAAGCAACGGCCCG
