[The description below was written by a language model from this plasmid's Addgene catalogue record.]
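Description:
pFusX1-25 is a library component plasmid from the FusX system, a one-step assembly platform for building TALE repeat arrays used in TALENs and related genome-targeting tools. It is built on the FusX1 backbone (about 3 kb without the insert), is maintained as a high-copy plasmid in standard E. coli cloning strains, and is selected with spectinomycin. The record does not include a feature table, so the origin of replication and other backbone elements are not specified. The listed sequencing primers are of the pCR8 type, which hints at a backbone related to that vector family, but the record does not state this.

The insert is a synthetic, pre-assembled trimer of TALE repeats carrying the repeat-variable diresidues HD, NN and NI, which occupy positions 1 to 3 of the final array. Under the standard TALE recognition code, HD specifies C, NN specifies G and NI specifies A, consistent with the alternative name X1_CGA. The trimer was cloned through BsaI sites that were destroyed in the process, as is typical of Golden Gate cloning with type IIS enzymes.

The plasmid carries no promoter-driven expression cassette according to the record; it serves purely as a donor module. A user designing a TALE against a chosen sequence would pick this plasmid when the first three target bases are CGA. It would then be combined with the corresponding triplet modules for later positions and a receiver vector, giving a full-length TALE array in a single reaction rather than by sequential assembly of individual repeats.
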