Addgene plasmid #63243: pFusX1-25
Purpose: Encodes RVD positions 1-3 in TALEN assembly
Depositing lab: Stephen Ekker. Depositing organization: Mayo Foundation for Medical Education and Research. Publication: FusX: A rapid one-step TALE assembly system for genome science. Ma AC, McNulty MS, Tanya PL, Jarryd CM, Martinez-Galvez G, Argue DP, Lee HB, Urban MD, Bullard CE, Blackburn PR, Man TK, Clark KJ, Ekker SC. Hum Gene Ther. 2016 Jun;27(6):451-63. doi: 10.1089/hum.2015.172 PubMed 26854857.
Backbone
  Vector backbone: FusX1
  Backbone size w/o insert (bp): 3013
  Vector type: TALEN
Growth in bacteria
  Bacterial resistance: Spectinomycin, 50 μg/mL
  Growth temperature: 37°C
  Growth strain: DH5alpha
  Copy number: High Copy
Gene/Insert
  Gene/Insert name: HD NN NI (alt name: X1_CGA)
  Species: Synthetic
  Mutation: none
  Cloning method: Restriction Enzyme; 5′ cloning site BsaI (destroyed during cloning); 3′ cloning site BsaI (destroyed during cloning)
  Sequencing primers: 5′ pCR8_F1; 3′ pCR8_R1
Terms and licenses: Academic/Nonprofit Terms; Industry Terms: Not Available to Industry
How to cite: pFusX1-25 was a gift from Stephen Ekker (Addgene plasmid # 63243 ; http://n2t.net/addgene:63243 ; RRID:Addgene_63243)
